Addgene plasmid #26322: pcDNA3.2/V5 cand142
Depositing lab: David Bartel. Depositing organization: Whitehead Institute for Biomedical Research. Publication: Mammalian microRNAs: experimental evaluation of novel and previously annotated genes. Chiang HR, Schoenfeld LW, Ruby JG, Auyeung VC, Spies N, Baek D, Johnston WK, Russ C, Luo S, Babiarz JE, Blelloch R, Schroth GP, Nusbaum C, Bartel DP. Genes Dev. 2010 May 15. 24(10):992-1009. 10.1101/gad.1884710 PubMed 20413612.
Backbone
  Vector backbone: pcDNA3.2/V5-DEST
  Backbone manufacturer: Invitrogen
  Backbone size w/o insert (bp): 7711
  Vector type: Mammalian Expression
  Selectable markers: Neomycin (select with G418)
Growth in bacteria
  Bacterial resistance: Ampicillin, 100 μg/mL
  Growth temperature: 37°C
  Growth strain: DH5alpha
  Copy number: Unknown
Gene/Insert
  Gene/Insert name: cand142 (alt name: candidate 142)
  Species: H. sapiens (human)
  Insert size (bp): 402
  Cloning method: Gateway Cloning
  Sequencing primers: 5′ CMV-F; 3′ V5 reverse (5′-ACCGAGGAGAGGGTTAGGGAT-3′ )
Terms and licenses: Academic/Nonprofit Terms; Industry Terms: Not Available to Industry
Depositor comments: pre-miRNA hairpins and the surrounding regions were amplified from human genomic DNA using Pfu Polymerase and primers with Gateway (Invitrogen)- compatible ends designed to anneal about 100 nt upstream of and downstream from the miRNA hairpins. PCR products were inserted into Gateway vector pDONR221 and subsequently into pcDNA3.2/V5-DEST.
How to cite: pcDNA3.2/V5 cand142 was a gift from David Bartel (Addgene plasmid # 26322 ; http://n2t.net/addgene:26322 ; RRID:Addgene_26322)
