[The description below was written by a language model from this plasmid's Addgene catalogue record.]
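Description:
pcDNA3.2/V5 cand142 is a mammalian expression plasmid built on the commercial Gateway destination vector pcDNA3.2/V5-DEST (listed backbone size 7711 bp before recombination). It is propagated in E. coli under ampicillin selection and carries a neomycin resistance marker that allows G418 selection of transfected mammalian cells. The record does not include a feature table, so individual backbone elements are not itemised. However, the use of a CMV forward primer and a V5 reverse primer for sequencing indicates that the insert sits between the CMV promoter and the V5 epitope region characteristic of this vector family.

The insert is a 402 bp fragment of human genomic DNA termed cand142 (candidate 142), a candidate microRNA locus. According to the depositor's comments, the predicted pre-miRNA hairpin was PCR-amplified together with roughly 100 nt of flanking sequence on each side. The primers carried Gateway-compatible ends, and the product was recombined first into the entry vector pDONR221 and then transferred into the destination vector. The payload is therefore a noncoding primary-miRNA-like transcript rather than a protein-coding sequence, so the V5 tag of the backbone is not expected to be functionally relevant here. The flanking genomic context would normally be included to support recognition and cleavage of the hairpin by the cellular miRNA-processing machinery.

The construct comes from a study that experimentally evaluated novel and previously annotated mammalian microRNA genes. Its apparent use is to overexpress the candidate hairpin in cultured mammalian cells and test whether it is processed into a mature small RNA, as expected of an authentic miRNA.
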