>Addgene plasmid #26322 | pcDNA3.2/V5 cand142 | depositor partial sequence | sequence record 12406 | Author sequence
GTGGCAGCATTCCTAGCTTCAGGTTGGTCTGGGTGATGCTGGGCCGGCAGGAAGCCTGGTCTCGATGCTT
CTCAGTTCCATAATTCATGCTGGAAATTGGCCGGCATGTCCCGCCCCAGCCCCAGCGGTGATGTATGGGC
GCCGTCGCAGTAAGAAAAAGGCAGAGTAAATGTGTAATTTCTCCCTTGACGGCCCCCGGCCGCTGGGCGA
TCCTTCTTGTTGCTGCCGCGTGGGGACGGCCCGTCCGCCACACTCCGTCTTCCCGCCACCCGCCTTGATG
TCTCCATTTCATTACTGTGCGACCATTCATCACACCCATGGCCAGGGTGACTTTGCCGGCACTTTCGTGT
GTGTGGGAGATGTGACCCAGGCCATAATCACTAGTGACAAGGCACAAGGCTT
