>Addgene plasmid #26322 | pcDNA3.2/V5 cand142 | addgene partial sequence | sequence record 32474 | 26322 with CMV-F
ATAGCAGACTCTCTGGCTACTAGAGAACCCACTGCCTTACTGGCTTATCGAAATTAATACGACTCACTAT
AGGGAGACCCAAGCTGGCTAGTTAAGCTATCAACAAGTTTGTACAAAAAAGCAGGCTCATATGGTGGCAG
CATTCCTAGCTTCAGGTTGGTCTGGGTGATGCTGGGCCGGCAGGAAGCCTGGTCTCGATGCTTCTCAGTT
CCATAATTCATGCTGGAAATTGGCCGGCATGTCCCGCCCCAGCCCCAGCGGTGATGTATGGGCGCCGTCG
CAGTAAGAAAAAGGCAGAGTAAATGTGTAATTTCTCCCTTGACGGCCCCCGGCCGCTGGGCGATCCTTCT
TGTTGCTGCCGCGTGGGGACGGCCCGTCCGCCACACTCCGTCTTCCCGCCACCCGCCTTGATGTCTCCAT
TTCATTACTGTGCGACCATTCATCACACCCATGGCCAGGGTGACTTTGCCGGCACTTTCGTGTGTGTGGG
AGATGTGACCCAGGCCATAATCACTAGTGACAAGGCACAAGGCTTAAGCTTACCCAGCTTTCTTGTACAA
AGTGGTTGATCTAGAGGGCCCGCGGTTCGAAGGTAAGCCTATCCCTAACCCTCTCCTCGGTCTCGATTCT
ACGCGTACCGGTTAGTAATGAGTTTAAACGGGGGAGGCTAACTGAAACACGGAAGGAGACAATACCGGAA
GGAACCCGCGCTATGACGGCAATAAAAAGACAGAATAAAACGCACGGGTGTTGGGTCGTTTGTTCATAAA
CGCGGGGTTCGGTCCCAGGGCTGGCACTCTGTCGATACCCCACCGAGACCCCATTGGGGCCAATACGCCC
GCGTTTCTTCCTTTTCCCCACCCCACCCCCCAAGTTCGGGTGAAG
